Addgene plasmid #233502: pMTKM30
Purpose: Level 0 plasmid for MoClo, encodes inducible TDH3-tetO2p for K. marxianus
Depositing lab: Vincent Martin. Depositing organization: Concordia University. Publication: Sequencing of a Dairy Isolate Unlocks Kluyveromyces marxianus as a Host for Lactose Valorization. Thornbury M, Knoops A, Summerby-Murray I, Dhaliwal J, Johnson S, Utomo JC, Joshi J, Narcross L, Remondetto G, Pouliot M, Whiteway M, Martin VJJ. ACS Synth Biol. 2025 Jul 8. doi: 10.1021/acssynbio.5c00096. PubMed 40629255.
Backbone
  Vector backbone: pYTK001
  Backbone manufacturer: John Dueber, Addgene plasmid #65108
  Backbone size w/o insert (bp): 2676
  Vector type: Yeast Expression, Synthetic Biology
Growth in bacteria
  Bacterial resistance: Chloramphenicol, 25 μg/mL
  Growth temperature: 37°C
  Growth strain: DH5alpha
  Copy number: High Copy
Gene/Insert
  Gene/Insert name: TDH3-tetO2p
  Species: K.marxianus Y-1190
  Mutation: addition of two tetracycline operator sequeneces
  Cloning method: Golden Gate
Terms and licenses: Academic/Nonprofit Terms; Industry Terms: Not Available to Industry
Depositor comments: Please visit https://doi.org/10.1101/2025.02.03.636257 for bioRxiv preprint.
How to cite: pMTKM30 was a gift from Vincent Martin (Addgene plasmid # 233502 ; http://n2t.net/addgene:233502 ; RRID:Addgene_233502)
