[The description below was written by a language model from this plasmid's Addgene catalogue record and pLannotate feature annotations shown in this document.]
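Description:
pMTKM30 is a Level 0 part plasmid for Modular Cloning (MoClo) Golden Gate assembly. It is built in the pYTK001 entry vector from the yeast toolkit system and holds a single promoter part intended for use in Kluyveromyces marxianus. It is a storage and donor vector, not an expression plasmid. The annotated backbone contains only bacterial maintenance elements: a high-copy ColE1/pUC-type origin of replication and a chloramphenicol acetyltransferase (cat) gene with its native promoter, followed by a lambda t0 terminator. No yeast origin, centromere or yeast selection marker is annotated, as expected for a part that must be assembled into higher-level vectors before it enters yeast.

The insert, TDH3-tetO2p, is the TDH3 promoter from K. marxianus strain Y-1190, modified by the addition of two tetracycline operator sequences. TDH3 encodes a glyceraldehyde-3-phosphate dehydrogenase, and its promoter is generally used as a strong glycolytic promoter in yeasts. Adding tetO sites makes such a promoter responsive to a Tet repressor-type regulator, so that expression can be controlled with tetracycline-class inducers. The record calls the promoter inducible but does not name the regulator or the inducer.

The automated annotation does not recognise the yeast promoter itself. It marks two short adjacent fragments matching PLtetO-1 and the tight TRE promoter, which almost certainly correspond to the two inserted tet operators rather than to those promoters. The construct serves as a reusable regulated promoter module for building multigene or inducible expression cassettes in K. marxianus, developed as part of a toolkit for engineering this yeast as a host for lactose valorization.
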