Features (pLannotate 1.2.2; 6 found; start..end, strand, type, name):
      4..592     +  rep_origin     ori: high-copy-number ColE1/pMB1/pBR322/pUC origin of replication
   1286..1306    +  promoter       PLtetO-1 promoter (fragment): modified phage lambda PL promoter with tet operator sites (Lutz and Bujard, 1997)
   1305..1326    +  promoter       tight TRE promoter (fragment): Tet-responsive promoter PTight, consisting of seven tet operator sequences followed by the minimal CMV promoter
   1433..1467    -  terminator     lambda t0 terminator: minimal transcription terminator from phage lambda (Scholtissek and Grosse, 1987)
   1541..2197    -  CDS            cat: CAT_ECOLX - Experimental evidence at protein level: Swiss-Prot protein existence level 1. This enzyme is an effector of chloramphenicol resistance in bacteria. From Escherichia coli. This protein is used as a marker in many commonly used cloning vectors, such as pACYC184.
   2198..2295    -  promoter       cat promoter: promoter of the E. coli cat gene encoding chloramphenicol acetyltransferase
>Addgene plasmid #233502 | pMTKM30 | addgene full sequence | sequence record 464920 | Addgene NGS Result
TTCTTGAGATCCTTTTTTTCTGCGCGTAATCTGCTGCTTGCAAACAAAAAAACCACCGCTACCAGCGGTG
GTTTGTTTGCCGGATCAAGAGCTACCAACTCTTTTTCCGAAGGTAACTGGCTTCAGCAGAGCGCAGATAC
CAAATACTGTTCTTCTAGTGTAGCCGTAGTTAGGCCACCACTTCAAGAACTCTGTAGCACCGCCTACATA
CCTCGCTCTGCTAATCCTGTTACCAGTGGCTGCTGCCAGTGGCGATAAGTCGTGTCTTACCGGGTTGGAC
TCAAGACGATAGTTACCGGATAAGGCGCAGCGGTCGGGCTGAACGGGGGGTTCGTGCACACAGCCCAGCT
TGGAGCGAACGACCTACACCGAACTGAGATACCTACAGCGTGAGCTATGAGAAAGCGCCACGCTTCCCGA
AGGGAGAAAGGCGGACAGGTATCCGGTAAGCGGCAGGGTCGGAACAGGAGAGCGCACGAGGGAGCTTCCA
GGGGGAAACGCCTGGTATCTTTATAGTCCTGTCGGGTTTCGCCACCTCTGACTTGAGCGTCGATTTTTGT
GATGCTCGTCAGGGGGGCGGAGCCTATGGAAAAACGCCAGCAACGCGGCCTTTTTACGGTTCCTGGCCTT
TTGCTGGCCTTTTGCTCACATGTTCTTTCCTGCGTTATCCCCTGATTCTGTGGATAACCGTAGTCGGTCT
CAAACGCACTATATCAGGCCTCCACTATTCCACGCTTCCACTATTTCAGGTTTTTCCGACCACTTATTCC
GATCCGGCAGGGTTCATCCTCTCACCTCCCCCCGCTGCGCACCCGTCTAACCACCCTCGGCATGACGAAT
TCACTCGAGAGGCCCTCATCCACACAACATATGGCTAAAGTGGTGAAACTTGGGCCATGACAAAGGCCAT
GGAAAATGGTAGTACCATGGTACTACCAGTGGTACTACCACTAGTGGTGGCATTAGTGGTACCAGAACCA
CCTGTTGATTGGTGCTGGGACTCCTGTATTTTGGTTAGGGCCTGTCTGTTGGGGCCTGTCAAACAACCAA
CAACACTCTTCCATATTCTGTTCTATCCAGCTAGTTAGTTAGCTAGCTAGCTAGCTAGCTAGCTGTCTTT
CTCTCTCGTATGACATGGCCTAAGGCCATGTCATGTCACACATACACATACACACCGGTTTACCGTTTCA
GTAAATATCCAACATGCGATCATGCCAATATCCTGCCAAATATTCTTTCTACCATTATTCTTTCTGCCAT
TCTGCCATATATAAAGACCACATTTTCCCTATCAGTGATAGAGATATCCCTATCAGTGATAGAGAAGTCT
ATAATAATTATATCTCTTCCTTGTTCCTCCCAAACCAAGTCTTTTAGATTTAACAACAGTACACACACAC
TTTTACACATTCACATATGTGAGACCAGACCAATAAAAAACGCCCGGCGGCAACCGAGCGTTCTGAACAA
ATCCAGATGGAGTTCTGAGGTCATTACTGGATCTATCAACAGGAGTCCAAGCGAGCTCGATATCAAATTA
CGCCCCGCCCTGCCACTCATCGCAGTACTGTTGTAATTCATTAAGCATTCTGCCGACATGGAAGCCATCA
CAAACGGCATGATGAACCTGAATCGCCAGCGGCATCAGCACCTTGTCGCCTTGCGTATAATATTTGCCCA
TGGTGAAAACGGGGGCGAAGAAGTTGTCCATATTGGCCACGTTTAAATCAAAACTGGTGAAACTCACCCA
GGGATTGGCTGAAACGAAAAACATATTCTCAATAAACCCTTTAGGGAAATAGGCCAGGTTTTCACCGTAA
CACGCCACATCTTGCGAATATATGTGTAGAAACTGCCGGAAATCGTCGTGGTATTCACTCCAGAGCGATG
AAAACGTTTCAGTTTGCTCATGGAAAACGGTGTAACAAGGGTGAACACTATCCCATATCACCAGCTCACC
GTCTTTCATTGCCATACGAAATTCCGGATGAGCATTCATCAGGCGGGCAAGAATGTGAATAAAGGCCGGA
TAAAACTTGTGCTTATTTTTCTTTACGGTCTTTAAAAAGGCCGTAATATCCAGCTGAACGGTCTGGTTAT
AGGTACATTGAGCAACTGACTGAAATGCCTCAAAATGTTCTTTACGATGCCATTGGGATATATCAACGGT
GGTATATCCAGTGATTTTTTTCTCCATTTTAGCTTCCTTAGCTCCTGAAAATCTCGATAACTCAAAAAAT
ACGCCCGGTAGTGATCTTATTTCATTATGGTGAAAGTTGGAACCTCTTACGTGCCCGATCAATCATGACC
AAAATCCCTTAACGTGAGTTTTCGTTCCACTGAGCGTCAGACCCCGTAGAAAAGATCAAAGGATC
